>Addgene plasmid #234737 | pCAG-eCas9-T2A-EGFP-U6-gRNA targeting Nrl-no ITR and f1 ori | addgene full sequence | sequence record 466566 | Addgene NGS Result
GAGGGCCTATTTCCCATGATTCCTTCATATTTGCATATACGATACAAGGCTGTTAGAGAGATAATTGGAA
TTAATTTGACTGTAAACACAAAGATATTAGTACAAAATACGTGACGTAGAAAGTAATAATTTCTTGGGTA
GTTTGCAGTTTTAAAATTATGTTTTAAAATGGACTATCATATGCTTACCGTAACTTGAAAGTATTTCGAT
TTCTTGGCTTTATATATCTTGTGGAAAGGACGAAACACCGGTATGGTGTGGAGCCCAACGGTTTTAGAGC
TAGAAATAGCAAGTTAAAATAAGGCTAGTCCGTTATCAACTTGAAAAAGTGGCACCGAGTCGGTGCTTTT
TTGTTTTAGAGCTAGAAATAGCAAGTTAAAATAAGGCTAGTCCGTTTTTAGCGCGTGCGCCAATTCTGCA
GACAAATGGCTCTAGTAACGGCCGCCAGTGTGCTGGAATTCAGGCTAGTTATTAATAGTAATCAATTACG
GGGTCATTAGTTCATAGCCCATATATGGAGTTCCGCGTTACATAACTTACGGTAAATGGCCCGCCTGGCT
GACCGCCCAACGACCCCCGCCCATTGACGTCAATAATGACGTATGTTCCCATAGTAACGCCAATAGGGAC
TTTCCATTGACGTCAATGGGTGGAGTATTTACGGTAAACTGCCCACTTGGCAGTACATCAAGTGTATCAT
ATGCCAAGTACGCCCCCTATTGACGTCAATGACGGTAAATGGCCCGCCTGGCATTATGCCCAGTACATGA
CCTTATGGGACTTTCCTACTTGGCAGTACATCTACGTATTAGTCATCGCTATTACCATGGTCGAGGTGAG
CCCCACGTTCTGCTTCACTCTCCCCATCTCCCCCCCCTCCCCACCCCCAATTTTGTATTTATTTATTTTT
TAATTATTTTGTGCAGCGATGGGGGCGGGGGGGGGGGGGGGGCGCGCGCCAGGCGGGGCGGGGCGGGGCG
AGGGGCGGGGCGGGGCGAGGCGGAGAGGTGCGGCGGCAGCCAATCAGAGCGGCGCGCTCCGAAAGTTTCC
TTTTATGGCGAGGCGGCGGCGGCGGCGGCCCTATAAAAAGCGAAGCGCGCGGCGGGCGGGAGTCGCTGCG
CGCTGCCTTCGCCCCGTGCCCCGCTCCGCCGCCGCCTCGCGCCGCCCGCCCCGGCTCTGACTGACCGCGT
TACTCCCACAGGTGAGCGGGCGGGACGGCCCTTCTCCTCCGGGCTGTAATTAGCGCTTGGTTTAATGACG
GCTTGTTTCTTTTCTGTGGCTGCGTGAAAGCCTTGAGGGGCTCCGGGAGGGCCCTTTGTGCGGGGGGAGC
GGCTCGGGGGGTGCGTGCGTGTGTGTGTGCGTGGGGAGCGCCGCGTGCGGCTCCGCGCTGCCCGGCGGCT
GTGAGCGCTGCGGGCGCGGCGCGGGGCTTTGTGCGCTCCGCAGTGTGCGCGAGGGGAGCGCGGCCGGGGG
CGGTGCCCCGCGGTGCGGGGGGGGCTGCGAGGGGAACAAAGGCTGCGTGCGGGGTGTGTGCGTGGGGGGG
TGAGCAGGGGGTGTGGGCGCGTCGGTCGGGCTGCAACCCCCCCTGCACCCCCCTCCCCGAGTTGCTGAGC
ACGGCCCGGCTTCGGGTGCGGGGCTCCGTACGGGGCGTGGCGCGGGGCTCGCCGTGCCGGGCGGGGGGTG
GCGGCAGGTGGGGGTGCCGGGCGGGGCGGGGCCGCCTCGGGCCGGGGAGGGCTCGGGGGAGGGGCGCGGC
GGCCCCCGGAGCGCCGGCGGCTGTCGAGGCGCGGCGAGCCGCAGCCATTGCCTTTTATGGTAATCGTGCG
AGAGGGCGCAGGGACTTCCTTTGTCCCAAATCTGTGCGGAGCCGAAATCTGGGAGGCGCCGCCGCACCCC
CTCTAGCGGGCGCGGGGCGAAGCGGTGCGGCGCCGGCAGGAAGGAAATGGGCGGGGAGGGCCTTCGTGCG
TCGCCGCGCCGCCGTCCCCTTCTCCCTCTCCAGCCTCGGGGCTGTCCGCGGGGGGACGGCTGCCTTCGGG
GGGGACGGGGCAGGGCGGGGTTCGGCTTCTGGCGTGTGACCGGCGGCTCTAGAGCCTCTGCTAACCATGT
TCATGCCTTCTTCTTTTTCCTACAGCTCCTGGGCAACGTGCTGGTTATTGTGCTGTCTCATCATTTTGGC
AAAGAATTCCTGAATTCTGCAGATCCGGTGCCACCATGGACTATAAGGACCACGACGGAGACTACAAGGA
TCATGATATTGATTACAAAGACGATGACGATAAGATGGCCCCAAAGAAGAAGCGGAAGGTCGGTATCCAC
GGAGTCCCAGCAGCCGACAAGAAGTACAGCATCGGCCTGGACATCGGCACCAACTCTGTGGGCTGGGCCG
TGATCACCGACGAGTACAAGGTGCCCAGCAAGAAATTCAAGGTGCTGGGCAACACCGACCGGCACAGCAT
CAAGAAGAACCTGATCGGAGCCCTGCTGTTCGACAGCGGCGAAACAGCCGAGGCCACCCGGCTGAAGAGA
ACCGCCAGAAGAAGATACACCAGACGGAAGAACCGGATCTGCTATCTGCAAGAGATCTTCAGCAACGAGA
TGGCCAAGGTGGACGACAGCTTCTTCCACAGACTGGAAGAGTCCTTCCTGGTGGAAGAGGATAAGAAGCA
CGAGCGGCACCCCATCTTCGGCAACATCGTGGACGAGGTGGCCTACCACGAGAAGTACCCCACCATCTAC
CACCTGAGAAAGAAACTGGTGGACAGCACCGACAAGGCCGACCTGCGGCTGATCTATCTGGCCCTGGCCC
ACATGATCAAGTTCCGGGGCCACTTCCTGATCGAGGGCGACCTGAACCCCGACAACAGCGACGTGGACAA
GCTGTTCATCCAGCTGGTGCAGACCTACAACCAGCTGTTCGAGGAAAACCCCATCAACGCCAGCGGCGTG
GACGCCAAGGCCATCCTGTCTGCCAGACTGAGCAAGAGCAGACGGCTGGAAAATCTGATCGCCCAGCTGC
CCGGCGAGAAGAAGAATGGCCTGTTCGGAAACCTGATTGCCCTGAGCCTGGGCCTGACCCCCAACTTCAA
GAGCAACTTCGACCTGGCCGAGGATGCCAAACTGCAGCTGAGCAAGGACACCTACGACGACGACCTGGAC
AACCTGCTGGCCCAGATCGGCGACCAGTACGCCGACCTGTTTCTGGCCGCCAAGAACCTGTCCGACGCCA
TCCTGCTGAGCGACATCCTGAGAGTGAACACCGAGATCACCAAGGCCCCCCTGAGCGCCTCTATGATCAA
GAGATACGACGAGCACCACCAGGACCTGACCCTGCTGAAAGCTCTCGTGCGGCAGCAGCTGCCTGAGAAG
TACAAAGAGATTTTCTTCGACCAGAGCAAGAACGGCTACGCCGGCTACATTGACGGCGGAGCCAGCCAGG
AAGAGTTCTACAAGTTCATCAAGCCCATCCTGGAAAAGATGGACGGCACCGAGGAACTGCTCGTGAAGCT
GAACAGAGAGGACCTGCTGCGGAAGCAGCGGACCTTCGACAACGGCAGCATCCCCCACCAGATCCACCTG
GGAGAGCTGCACGCCATTCTGCGGCGGCAGGAAGATTTTTACCCATTCCTGAAGGACAACCGGGAAAAGA
TCGAGAAGATCCTGACCTTCCGCATCCCCTACTACGTGGGCCCTCTGGCCAGGGGAAACAGCAGATTCGC
CTGGATGACCAGAAAGAGCGAGGAAACCATCACCCCCTGGAACTTCGAGGAAGTGGTGGACAAGGGCGCT
TCCGCCCAGAGCTTCATCGAGCGGATGACCAACTTCGATAAGAACCTGCCCAACGAGAAGGTGCTGCCCA
AGCACAGCCTGCTGTACGAGTACTTCACCGTGTATAACGAGCTGACCAAAGTGAAATACGTGACCGAGGG
AATGAGAAAGCCCGCCTTCCTGAGCGGCGAGCAGAAAAAGGCCATCGTGGACCTGCTGTTCAAGACCAAC
CGGAAAGTGACCGTGAAGCAGCTGAAAGAGGACTACTTCAAGAAAATCGAGTGCTTCGACTCCGTGGAAA
TCTCCGGCGTGGAAGATCGGTTCAACGCCTCCCTGGGCACATACCACGATCTGCTGAAAATTATCAAGGA
CAAGGACTTCCTGGACAATGAGGAAAACGAGGACATTCTGGAAGATATCGTGCTGACCCTGACACTGTTT
GAGGACAGAGAGATGATCGAGGAACGGCTGAAAACCTATGCCCACCTGTTCGACGACAAAGTGATGAAGC
AGCTGAAGCGGCGGAGATACACCGGCTGGGGCAGGCTGAGCCGGAAGCTGATCAACGGCATCCGGGACAA
GCAGTCCGGCAAGACAATCCTGGATTTCCTGAAGTCCGACGGCTTCGCCAACAGAAACTTCATGCAGCTG
ATCCACGACGACAGCCTGACCTTTAAAGAGGACATCCAGAAAGCCCAGGTGTCCGGCCAGGGCGATAGCC
TGCACGAGCACATTGCCAATCTGGCCGGCAGCCCCGCCATTAAGAAGGGCATCCTGCAGACAGTGAAGGT
GGTGGACGAGCTCGTGAAAGTGATGGGCCGGCACAAGCCCGAGAACATCGTGATCGAAATGGCCAGAGAG
AACCAGACCACCCAGAAGGGACAGAAGAACAGCCGCGAGAGAATGAAGCGGATCGAAGAGGGCATCAAAG
AGCTGGGCAGCCAGATCCTGAAAGAACACCCCGTGGAAAACACCCAGCTGCAGAACGAGAAGCTGTACCT
GTACTACCTGCAGAATGGGCGGGATATGTACGTGGACCAGGAACTGGACATCAACCGGCTGTCCGACTAC
GATGTGGACCATATCGTGCCTCAGAGCTTTCTGGCCGACGACTCCATCGACAACAAGGTGCTGACCAGAA
GCGACAAGAACCGGGGCAAGAGCGACAACGTGCCCTCCGAAGAGGTCGTGAAGAAGATGAAGAACTACTG
GCGGCAGCTGCTGAACGCCAAGCTGATTACCCAGAGAAAGTTCGACAATCTGACCAAGGCCGAGAGAGGC
GGCCTGAGCGAACTGGATAAGGCCGGCTTCATCAAGAGACAGCTGGTGGAAACCCGGCAGATCACAAAGC
ACGTGGCACAGATCCTGGACTCCCGGATGAACACTAAGTACGACGAGAATGACAAGCTGATCCGGGAAGT
GAAAGTGATCACCCTGAAGTCCAAGCTGGTGTCCGATTTCCGGAAGGATTTCCAGTTTTACAAAGTGCGC
GAGATCAACAACTACCACCACGCCCACGACGCCTACCTGAACGCCGTCGTGGGAACCGCCCTGATCAAAA
AGTACCCTGCGCTGGAAAGCGAGTTCGTGTACGGCGACTACAAGGTGTACGACGTGCGGAAGATGATCGC
CAAGAGCGAGCAGGAAATCGGCAAGGCTACCGCCAAGTACTTCTTCTACAGCAACATCATGAACTTTTTC
AAGACCGAGATTACCCTGGCCAACGGCGAGATCCGGAAGGCGCCTCTGATCGAGACAAACGGCGAAACCG
GGGAGATCGTGTGGGATAAGGGCCGGGATTTTGCCACCGTGCGGAAAGTGCTGAGCATGCCCCAAGTGAA
TATCGTGAAAAAGACCGAGGTGCAGACAGGCGGCTTCAGCAAAGAGTCTATCCTGCCCAAGAGGAACAGC
GATAAGCTGATCGCCAGAAAGAAGGACTGGGACCCTAAGAAGTACGGCGGCTTCGACAGCCCCACCGTGG
CCTATTCTGTGCTGGTGGTGGCCAAAGTGGAAAAGGGCAAGTCCAAGAAACTGAAGAGTGTGAAAGAGCT
GCTGGGGATCACCATCATGGAAAGAAGCAGCTTCGAGAAGAATCCCATCGACTTTCTGGAAGCCAAGGGC
TACAAAGAAGTGAAAAAGGACCTGATCATCAAGCTGCCTAAGTACTCCCTGTTCGAGCTGGAAAACGGCC
GGAAGAGAATGCTGGCCTCTGCCGGCGAACTGCAGAAGGGAAACGAACTGGCCCTGCCCTCCAAATATGT
GAACTTCCTGTACCTGGCCAGCCACTATGAGAAGCTGAAGGGCTCCCCCGAGGATAATGAGCAGAAACAG
CTGTTTGTGGAACAGCACAAGCACTACCTGGACGAGATCATCGAGCAGATCAGCGAGTTCTCCAAGAGAG
TGATCCTGGCCGACGCTAATCTGGACAAAGTGCTGTCCGCCTACAACAAGCACCGGGATAAGCCCATCAG
AGAGCAGGCCGAGAATATCATCCACCTGTTTACCCTGACCAATCTGGGAGCCCCTGCCGCCTTCAAGTAC
TTTGACACCACCATCGACCGGAAGAGGTACACCAGCACCAAAGAGGTGCTGGACGCCACCCTGATCCACC
AGAGCATCACCGGCCTGTACGAGACACGGATCGACCTGTCTCAGCTGGGAGGCGACAAAAGGCCGGCGGC
CACGAAAAAGGCCGGCCAGGCAAAAAAGAAAAAGGAATTCGGCAGTGGAGAGGGCAGAGGAAGTCTGCTA
ACATGCGGTGACGTCGAGGAGAATCCTGGCCCAGTGAGCAAGGGCGAGGAGCTGTTCACCGGGGTGGTGC
CCATCCTGGTCGAGCTGGACGGCGACGTAAACGGCCACAAGTTCAGCGTGTCCGGCGAGGGCGAGGGCGA
TGCCACCTACGGCAAGCTGACCCTGAAGTTCATCTGCACCACCGGCAAGCTGCCCGTGCCCTGGCCCACC
CTCGTGACCACCCTGACCTACGGCGTGCAGTGCTTCAGCCGCTACCCCGACCACATGAAGCAGCACGACT
TCTTCAAGTCCGCCATGCCCGAAGGCTACGTCCAGGAGCGCACCATCTTCTTCAAGGACGACGGCAACTA
CAAGACCCGCGCCGAGGTGAAGTTCGAGGGCGACACCCTGGTGAACCGCATCGAGCTGAAGGGCATCGAC
TTCAAGGAGGACGGCAACATCCTGGGGCACAAGCTGGAGTACAACTACAACAGCCACAACGTCTATATCA
TGGCCGACAAGCAGAAGAACGGCATCAAGGTGAACTTCAAGATCCGCCACAACATCGAGGACGGCAGCGT
GCAGCTCGCCGACCACTACCAGCAGAACACCCCCATCGGCGACGGCCCCGTGCTGCTGCCCGACAACCAC
TACCTGAGCACCCAGTCCGCCCTGAGCAAAGACCCCAACGAGAAGCGCGATCACATGGTCCTGCTGGAGT
TCGTGACCGCCGCCGGGATCACTCTCGGCATGGACGAGCTGTACAAGGAATTCTAACTAGAGCTCGCTGA
TCAGCCTCGACTGTGCCTTCTAGTTGCCAGCCATCTGTTGTTTGCCCCTCCCCCGTGCCTTCCTTGACCC
TGGAAGGTGCCACTCCCACTGTCCTTTCCTAATAAAATGAGGAAATTGCATCGCATTGTCTGAGTAGGTG
TCATTCTATTCTGGGGGGTGGGGTGGGGCAGGACAGCAAGGGGGAGGATTGGGAAGAGAATAGCAGGCAT
GCTGGGGAGCGGCCGCATGCCTGACCAATGCAGAGTCGCGCGAGACGAAAGGGCCTCGTGATACGCCTAT
TTTTATAGGTTAATGTCATGATAATAATGGTTTCTTAGACGTCAGGTGGCACTTTTCGGGGAAATGTGCG
CGGAACCCCTATTTGTTTATTTTTCTAAATACATTCAAATATGTATCCGCTCATGAGACAATAACCCTGA
TAAATGCTTCAATAATATTGAAAAAGGAAGAGTATGAGTATTCAACATTTCCGTGTCGCCCTTATTCCCT
TTTTTGCGGCATTTTGCCTTCCTGTTTTTGCTCACCCAGAAACGCTGGTGAAAGTAAAAGATGCTGAAGA
TCAGTTGGGTGCACGAGTGGGTTACATCGAACTGGATCTCAACAGCGGTAAGATCCTTGAGAGTTTTCGC
CCCGAAGAACGTTTTCCAATGATGAGCACTTTTAAAGTTCTGCTATGTGGCGCGGTATTATCCCGTATTG
ACGCCGGGCAAGAGCAACTCGGTCGCCGCATACACTATTCTCAGAATGACTTGGTTGAGTACTCACCAGT
CACAGAAAAGCATCTTACGGATGGCATGACAGTAAGAGAATTATGCAGTGCTGCCATAACCATGAGTGAT
AACACTGCGGCCAACTTACTTCTGACAACGATCGGAGGACCGAAGGAGCTAACCGCTTTTTTGCACAACA
TGGGGGATCATGTAACTCGCCTTGATCGTTGGGAACCGGAGCTGAATGAAGCCATACCAAACGACGAGCG
TGACACCACGATGCCTGTAGCAATGGCAACAACGTTGCGCAAACTATTAACTGGCGAACTACTTACTCTA
GCTTCCCGGCAACAATTAATAGACTGGATGGAGGCGGATAAAGTTGCAGGACCACTTCTGCGCTCGGCCC
TTCCGGCTGGCTGGTTTATTGCTGATAAATCTGGAGCCGGTGAGCGTGGAAGCCGCGGTATCATTGCAGC
ACTGGGGCCAGATGGTAAGCCCTCCCGTATCGTAGTTATCTACACGACGGGGAGTCAGGCAACTATGGAT
GAACGAAATAGACAGATCGCTGAGATAGGTGCCTCACTGATTAAGCATTGGTAACTGTCAGACCAAGTTT
ACTCATATATACTTTAGATTGATTTAAAACTTCATTTTTAATTTAAAAGGATCTAGGTGAAGATCCTTTT
TGATAATCTCATGACCAAAATCCCTTAACGTGAGTTTTCGTTCCACTGAGCGTCAGACCCCGTAGAAAAG
ATCAAAGGATCTTCTTGAGATCCTTTTTTTCTGCGCGTAATCTGCTGCTTGCAAACAAAAAAACCACCGC
TACCAGCGGTGGTTTGTTTGCCGGATCAAGAGCTACCAACTCTTTTTCCGAAGGTAACTGGCTTCAGCAG
AGCGCAGATACCAAATACTGTTCTTCTAGTGTAGCCGTAGTTAGGCCACCACTTCAAGAACTCTGTAGCA
CCGCCTACATACCTCGCTCTGCTAATCCTGTTACCAGTGGCTGCTGCCAGTGGCGATAAGTCGTGTCTTA
CCGGGTTGGACTCAAGACGATAGTTACCGGATAAGGCGCAGCGGTCGGGCTGAACGGGGGGTTCGTGCAC
ACAGCCCAGCTTGGAGCGAACGACCTACACCGAACTGAGATACCTACAGCGTGAGCTATGAGAAAGCGCC
ACGCTTCCCGAAGGGAGAAAGGCGGACAGGTATCCGGTAAGCGGCAGGGTCGGAACAGGAGAGCGCACGA
GGGAGCTTCCAGGGGGAAACGCCTGGTATCTTTATAGTCCTGTCGGGTTTCGCCACCTCTGACTTGAGCG
TCGATTTTTGTGATGCTCGTCAGGGGGGCGGAGCCTATGGAAAAACGCCAGCAACGCGGCCTTTTTACGG
TTCCTGGCCTTTTGCTGGCCTTTTGCTCACATGT
Features (pLannotate 1.2.2; 14 found; start..end, strand, type, name):
      1..241     +  promoter       U6 promoter: RNA polymerase III promoter for human U6 snRNA
    271..346     +  misc_RNA       gRNA scaffold: guide RNA scaffold for the Streptococcus pyogenes CRISPR/Cas9 system
    353..396     +  misc_RNA       gRNA scaffold (fragment): guide RNA scaffold for the Streptococcus pyogenes CRISPR/Cas9 system
    526..829     +  enhancer       CMV enhancer: human cytomegalovirus immediate early enhancer
    831..1108    +  promoter       chicken β-actin promoter: No description available
   1109..2125    +  intron         chimeric intron: chimera between introns from chicken β-actin and rabbit β-globin
   2326..3927    +  CDS            Cas9(N): N-terminal portion of Streptococcus pyogenes Cas9 (Zetsche et al., 2015)
   3928..6426    +  CDS            Cas9(C): C-terminal portion of Streptococcus pyogenes Cas9 (Zetsche et al., 2015)
   6427..6474    +  CDS            nucleoplasmin NLS: bipartite nuclear localization signal from nucleoplasmin
   6544..7257    +  CDS            EGFP: EGFP is a basic (constitutively fluorescent) green fluorescent protein published in 1996, derived from Aequorea victoria. It is reported to be a rapidly-maturing weak dimer with moderate acid sensitivity.
   7291..7402    +  polyA_signal   bGH poly(A) signal: bovine growth hormone polyadenylation signal
   7629..7733    +  promoter       AmpR promoter: bla
   7734..8594    +  CDS            AmpR: β-lactamase; bla; confers resistance to ampicillin, carbenicillin, and related antibiotics
   8765..9353    +  rep_origin     ori: high-copy-number ColE1/pMB1/pBR322/pUC origin of replication
