[The description below was written by a language model from this plasmid's Addgene catalogue record and pLannotate feature annotations shown in this document.]
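Description:
pCAG-eCas9-T2A-EGFP-U6-gRNA targeting Nrl-no ITR and f1 ori is a 9.4 kb all-in-one CRISPR/Cas9 plasmid for mammalian expression, built by inserting a guide sequence against mouse Nrl into the corresponding empty backbone through BbsI sites that were destroyed in the process. It is propagated in E. coli as a high-copy plasmid from a ColE1/pUC-type origin and selected with ampicillin through the β-lactamase gene. As the name indicates, the AAV inverted terminal repeats and f1 origin found in related vectors have been removed, and neither appears in the feature table. It is therefore a plain plasmid for direct delivery rather than a viral packaging construct.

Two expression units sit in the same orientation. A human U6 RNA polymerase III promoter drives the Nrl-targeting spacer fused to the Streptococcus pyogenes guide RNA scaffold; the annotation also picks up a second, partial scaffold fragment just downstream. The CAG promoter (CMV enhancer, chicken β-actin promoter and chimeric intron) then drives S. pyogenes Cas9, described in the record as the high-fidelity eSpCas9 variant. The software annotates it as contiguous N- and C-terminal portions, which together form one continuous coding sequence. A nucleoplasmin nuclear localization signal follows. EGFP lies downstream, linked according to the construct name by a T2A self-cleaving peptide (not separately annotated), so transfected cells fluoresce green while producing separate Cas9 and reporter proteins. A bovine growth hormone polyadenylation signal ends the transcript.

The stated purpose is disruption of Nrl in the mouse retina, which efficiently reprograms rod precursors into cone-like cells. EGFP marks the cells that received the plasmid.
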