Addgene plasmid #234737: pCAG-eCas9-T2A-EGFP-U6-gRNA targeting Nrl-no ITR and f1 ori
Purpose: All-in-one CRISPR/Cas9 vector encodes high-fidelity eSpCas9 and a gRNA targeting Nrl, efficiently reprogramming rod precursors into cone-like cells in the mouse retina.
Depositing lab: Kirill Martemyanov. Depositing organization: UF Scripps Biomedical Research. Publication: Efficient in vivo labeling of endogenous proteins with SMART delineates retina cellular and synaptic organization. Zhao C, Cao Y, Ibrahim N, Wang Y, Martemyanov KA. Nat Commun. 2025 Apr 22;16(1):3768. doi: 10.1038/s41467-025-58945-6. PubMed 40263339.
Backbone
  Vector backbone: pCAG-eCas9-T2A-EGFP-U6-gRNA-no ITR and f1 ori
  Backbone manufacturer: Kirill Martemyanov, Addgene plasmid #234724
  Vector type: Mammalian Expression, CRISPR
Growth in bacteria
  Bacterial resistance: Ampicillin, 100 μg/mL
  Growth temperature: 37°C
  Growth strain: DH5alpha
  Copy number: High Copy
Gene/Insert
  Gene/Insert name: Nrl
  gRNA/shRNA sequence: GTATGGTGTGGAGCCCAACG
  Species: M. musculus (mouse)
  GenBank ID: 18185
  Entrez Gene: Nrl (a.k.a. D14H14S46E)
  Promoter: CAG
  Cloning method: Restriction Enzyme; 5′ cloning site BbsI (destroyed during cloning); 3′ cloning site BbsI (destroyed during cloning)
  Sequencing primers: 5′ GAGGGCCTATTTCCCATGATT
Terms and licenses: Academic/Nonprofit Terms; Industry Terms: Not Available to Industry
How to cite: pCAG-eCas9-T2A-EGFP-U6-gRNA targeting Nrl-no ITR and f1 ori was a gift from Kirill Martemyanov (Addgene plasmid # 234737 ; http://n2t.net/addgene:234737 ; RRID:Addgene_234737)
